>Addgene plasmid #72916 | Gg 1.8kb rhodopsin DsRed | depositor full sequence | sequence record 135952 | Gg 1.8kb rhodopsin DsRed sequence 5706 bps
GTCGACGATATCTCTAGAGATTCGCCCTTGGTACCGCTCGAGGGACTTAGTACCGGCAGAGGATGTGTGA
GGAGGTGGCATTTGCACACCAACAGCAGGAGGACTTTGGTGGCTGTGAAGGCAATAGAGGCCCACCTTTG
GTTATGGGAAGCCAGGCTTTCAGTGGTAACAATGCTTCTGTGAGATGTTCCCCACATAGAGGAAGAGTTT
CTCTGCTTGGCCTTCTCTTTGAAGAGAACACAAAGCTTTCTGCTTTCTCCCTTCGAACTGTTTTGCGTGC
ACTGAGCTAACCTGCAGGGAACACTGGTAAAAACACGGCAGGAACTGAAGCTGGTTAATTAAGGCCAAGC
TGACACAAGCCCTTGCTCATCTCTCAACTGCGAGCTCCAGGCCTGGCGCATCCCCCTCTGTGCTGTATGG
GGCACTCAGGTACCCCTCCTCTGCTCTTGGCTGCATTGACGTAGCGAGAAAAGTGATAAACGGAGGATGC
AAAAAGGGGAAGAGATGGGGGCAAATAGCTTTGGAAGCTGAAGGACTGATCACAGTGGTGTGAACTATAA
AGAATAACCTTGTCCAGCAAAGAGACCCTTTGTGGTAGGCTTCACTTTGAAAAGTTAAAACCAGAGAACA
TCTAACAGCTGCTGGCTAGCATGAAGAATGTTCAAAACAACACCGGGCACATCAAGCAGGGAGACAGATC
TAACGACAGCTTCCCCTGCAGCTCTAATGCCCATCTCCATGGAACTCATCACTTTTGCAGGGTTTCAAGG
AGACTGAAGATGTCTGTCATCAGAGTAAGAGGTCAAATGTTGGCTTCAGTTCAGAACTTGTGCCTTGTCC
ACAACCCTTCTCTGGATCAAGGCAGAACGATATCTGTCCAAGACAGATGGACAGATGGAGGTTATTTTTT
AGGTGCTGCCGATGTAGCTGCTGTGATGCAAACTGTGTATGAAGACAAGAACAGAGGAGGTGATGCAACT
GGAAGCCTGCTAGCAGGATCAGTGCTTCACTGTGCTGTTCAAACCTTACCAGACAAATTTTGCAGCACAA
AAAGCAGGTGGCTGAGAGCGCATAGAAGAAGTGCTGCTGATGGCCATGCTGCCAAGCACAGCCTTTCATC
AGCCTACCCCTGAAAATGGCAGCTGTGACGGGACAGGCTGCTGTCACAGCCCTGCAGTCCTGCTGTCAGA
GCAGGCCCCTGCTATGGAGGGACTGCACCAAGCACGTCCAGCCCAGCCGCTGCAGTGCCCAGACCCATGG
CCTGGGGGTTCTGAACCACAAAATTCATTCCAGTTTGCTTTGGTCAAGCACAACCACAGGAAGGATCCTG
TGTGCTTTGTCTTTCTCTGACGCTCTTTGCCCGTTGGCCTGGCAGTAACGTGTCCCATTTCCCATATCCC
TCTGTGGGTAAACTGAGGCATTTTGAACTGATGGGCGCTGCAGCCTGTGATGGGCTGATGGGGCACCCTG
TGGGGCACGGGGCGGTGGGCGTCCAGCCCGGGCTGCGGCGGGCAATGAGTGCTTTGGGCCCAGGCAGCGG
GCGCTCAGCCCTGGGGCAGCAGCACAGTGTGCCAGGGAGCGCTGTGTGCAGGTGGGGCTGCCGTCCGGTT
TGGGCTCCCACACAAGCAGTGCAGAGCTTCCTGTCTGCGTATGACCATGAACCGTGGTCTCCAACAATGA
CAGTGTGGGCCAGAAACAGGTGTCACCTTAATACCCACCCAGAAAAGCCAATTACCCCTGGATGATTATG
ATTAATAACTCTCTAAGCCCTAATCGCGCTGACACCGATGCCCGGGGCTTACTGCAGGGGGCACTTTATA
AGGGACGCCCTACAGCTGCTTCTCTGCGGGGCGACAGCAGAGGCTGGGCAGCGGTGCGAGCCCAACTGCA
GGGTGATTCCCCCATACAAAAACCGACGCTGAGAATTCCCGACGGTACCGCGGGCCCGGGATCCACCGGT
CGCCACCATGGCCTCCTCCGAGAACGTCATCACCGAGTTCATGCGCTTCAAGGTGCGCATGGAGGGCACC
GTGAACGGCCACGAGTTCGAGATCGAGGGCGAGGGCGAGGGCCGCCCCTACGAGGGCCACAACACCGTGA
AGCTGAAGGTGACCAAGGGCGGCCCCCTGCCCTTCGCCTGGGACATCCTGTCCCCCCAGTTCCAGTACGG
CTCCAAGGTGTACGTGAAGCACCCCGCCGACATCCCCGACTACAAGAAGCTGTCCTTCCCCGAGGGCTTC
AAGTGGGAGCGCGTGATGAACTTCGAGGACGGCGGCGTGGCGACCGTGACCCAGGACTCCTCCCTGCAGG
ACGGCTGCTTCATCTACAAGGTGAAGTTCATCGGCGTGAACTTCCCCTCCGACGGCCCCGTGATGCAGAA
GAAGACCATGGGCTGGGAGGCCTCCACCGAGCGCCTGTACCCCCGCGACGGCGTGCTGAAGGGCGAGACC
CACAAGGCCCTGAAGCTGAAGGACGGCGGCCACTACCTGGTGGAGTTCAAGTCCATCTACATGGCCAAGA
AGCCCGTGCAGCTGCCCGGCTACTACTACGTGGACGCCAAGCTGGACATCACCTCCCACAACGAGGACTA
CACCATCGTGGAGCAGTACGAGCGCACCGAGGGCCGCCACCACCTGTTCCTGTAGCGGCCGCACTCCTCA
GGTGCAGGCTGCCTATCAGAAGGTGGTGGCTGGTGTGGCCAATGCCCTGGCTCACAAATACCACTGAGAT
CTTTTTCCCTCTGCCAAAAATTATGGGGACATCATGAAGCCCCTTGAGCATCTGACTTCTGGCTAATAAA
GGAAATTTATTTTCATTGCAATAGTGTGTTGGAATTTTTTGTGTCTCTCACTCGGAAGGACATATGGGAG
GGCAAATCATTTAAAACATCAGAATGAGTATTTGGTTTAGAGTTTGGCAACATATGCCATATGCTGGCTG
CCATGAACAAAGGTGGCTATAAAGAGGTCATCAGTATATGAAACAGCCCCCTGCTGTCCATTCCTTATTC
CATAGAAAAGCCTTGACTTGAGGTTAGATTTTTTTTATATTTTGTTTTGTGTTATTTTTTTCTTTAACAT
CCCTAAAATTTTCCTTACATGTTTTACTAGCCAGATTTTTCCTCCTCTCCTGACTACTCCCAGTCATAGC
TGTCCCTCTTCTCTTATGAAGATCCCTCGACCTGCAGCCCAAGCTTGGCGTAATCATGGTCATAGCTGTT
TCCTGTGTGAAATTGTTATCCGCTCACAATTCCACACAACATACGAGCCGGAAGCATAAAGTGTAAAGCC
TGGGGTGCCTAATGAGTGAGCTAACTCACATTAATTGCGTTGCGCTCACTGCCCGCTTTCCAGTCGGGAA
ACCTGTCGTGCCAGCGGATCCGCATCTCAATTAGTCAGCAACCATAGTCCCGCCCCTAACTCCGCCCATC
CCGCCCCTAACTCCGCCCAGTTCCGCCCATTCTCCGCCCCATGGCTGACTAATTTTTTTTATTTATGCAG
AGGCCGAGGCCGCCTCGGCCTCTGAGCTATTCCAGAAGTAGTGAGGAGGCTTTTTTGGAGGCCTAGGCTT
TTGCAAAAAGCTAACTTGTTTATTGCAGCTTATAATGGTTACAAATAAAGCAATAGCATCACAAATTTCA
CAAATAAAGCATTTTTTTCACTGCATTCTAGTTGTGGTTTGTCCAAACTCATCAATGTATCTTATCATGT
CTGGATCCGCTGCATTAATGAATCGGCCAACGCGCGGGGAGAGGCGGTTTGCGTATTGGGCGCTCTTCCG
CTTCCTCGCTCACTGACTCGCTGCGCTCGGTCGTTCGGCTGCGGCGAGCGGTATCAGCTCACTCAAAGGC
GGTAATACGGTTATCCACAGAATCAGGGGATAACGCAGGAAAGAACATGTGAGCAAAAGGCCAGCAAAAG
GCCAGGAACCGTAAAAAGGCCGCGTTGCTGGCGTTTTTCCATAGGCTCCGCCCCCCTGACGAGCATCACA
AAAATCGACGCTCAAGTCAGAGGTGGCGAAACCCGACAGGACTATAAAGATACCAGGCGTTTCCCCCTGG
AAGCTCCCTCGTGCGCTCTCCTGTTCCGACCCTGCCGCTTACCGGATACCTGTCCGCCTTTCTCCCTTCG
GGAAGCGTGGCGCTTTCTCAATGCTCACGCTGTAGGTATCTCAGTTCGGTGTAGGTCGTTCGCTCCAAGC
TGGGCTGTGTGCACGAACCCCCCGTTCAGCCCGACCGCTGCGCCTTATCCGGTAACTATCGTCTTGAGTC
CAACCCGGTAAGACACGACTTATCGCCACTGGCAGCAGCCACTGGTAACAGGATTAGCAGAGCGAGGTAT
GTAGGCGGTGCTACAGAGTTCTTGAAGTGGTGGCCTAACTACGGCTACACTAGAAGGACAGTATTTGGTA
TCTGCGCTCTGCTGAAGCCAGTTACCTTCGGAAAAAGAGTTGGTAGCTCTTGATCCGGCAAACAAACCAC
CGCTGGTAGCGGTGGTTTTTTTGTTTGCAAGCAGCAGATTACGCGCAGAAAAAAAGGATCTCAAGAAGAT
CCTTTGATCTTTTCTACGGGGTCTGACGCTCAGTGGAACGAAAACTCACGTTAAGGGATTTTGGTCATGA
GATTATCAAAAAGGATCTTCACCTAGATCCTTTTAAATTAAAAATGAAGTTTTAAATCAATCTAAAGTAT
ATATGAGTAAACTTGGTCTGACAGTTACCAATGCTTAATCAGTGAGGCACCTATCTCAGCGATCTGTCTA
TTTCGTTCATCCATAGTTGCCTGACTCCCCGTCGTGTAGATAACTACGATACGGGAGGGCTTACCATCTG
GCCCCAGTGCTGCAATGATACCGCGAGACCCACGCTCACCGGCTCCAGATTTATCAGCAATAAACCAGCC
AGCCGGAAGGGCCGAGCGCAGAAGTGGTCCTGCAACTTTATCCGCCTCCATCCAGTCTATTAATTGTTGC
CGGGAAGCTAGAGTAAGTAGTTCGCCAGTTAATAGTTTGCGCAACGTTGTTGCCATTGCTACAGGCATCG
TGGTGTCACGCTCGTCGTTTGGTATGGCTTCATTCAGCTCCGGTTCCCAACGATCAAGGCGAGTTACATG
ATCCCCCATGTTGTGCAAAAAAGCGGTTAGCTCCTTCGGTCCTCCGATCGTTGTCAGAAGTAAGTTGGCC
GCAGTGTTATCACTCATGGTTATGGCAGCACTGCATAATTCTCTTACTGTCATGCCATCCGTAAGATGCT
TTTCTGTGACTGGTGAGTACTCAACCAAGTCATTCTGAGAATAGTGTATGCGGCGACCGAGTTGCTCTTG
CCCGGCGTCAATACGGGATAATACCGCGCCACATAGCAGAACTTTAAAAGTGCTCATCATTGGAAAACGT
TCTTCGGGGCGAAAACTCTCAAGGATCTTACCGCTGTTGAGATCCAGTTCGATGTAACCCACTCGTGCAC
CCAACTGATCTTCAGCATCTTTTACTTTCACCAGCGTTTCTGGGTGAGCAAAAACAGGAAGGCAAAATGC
CGCAAAAAAGGGAATAAGGGCGACACGGAAATGTTGAATACTCATACTCTTCCTTTTTCAATATTATTGA
AGCATTTATCAGGGTTATTGTCTCATGAGCGGATACATATTTGAATGTATTTAGAAAAATAAACAAATAG
GGGTTCCGCGCACATTTCCCCGAAAAGTGCCACCTG
Features (pLannotate 1.2.2; 15 found; start..end, strand, type, name):
   1930..1960    +  misc_feature   MCS (fragment): multiple cloning site
   1968..2645    +  CDS            DsRed2: improved tetrameric variant of DsRed fluorescent protein mammalian codon-optimized
   2653..2724    +  CDS            HBB (fragment): HBB_PONPY - Experimental evidence at transcript level: Swiss-Prot protein existence level 2. Involved in oxygen transport from the lung to the various peripheral tissues. From Pongo pygmaeus (Bornean orangutan).
   2795..2850    +  polyA_signal   β-globin poly(A) signal: rabbit β-globin polyadenylation signal (Gil and Proudfoot, 1987)
   3233..3249    -  protein_bind   lac operator: The lac repressor binds to the lac operator to inhibit transcription in E. coli. This inhibition can be relieved by adding lactose or isopropyl-β-D-thiogalactopyranoside (IPTG). lac repressor encoded by lacI
   3257..3287    -  promoter       lac promoter: promoter for the E. coli lac operon
   3302..3323    -  protein_bind   CAP binding site: CAP binding activates transcription in the presence of cAMP. E. coli catabolite activator protein
   3336..3375    -  CDS            lacI (fragment): lac repressor; lacI; The lac repressor binds to the lac operator to inhibit transcription in E. coli. This inhibition can be relieved by adding lactose or isopropyl-β-D-thiogalactopyranoside (IPTG).
   3382..3404    +  promoter       SV40 promoter (fragment): SV40 enhancer and early promoter
   3428..3563    +  rep_origin     SV40 ori: SV40 origin of replication
   3583..3717    +  polyA_signal   SV40 poly(A) signal: SV40 polyadenylation signal
   3719..3773    -  CDS            lacI (fragment): lac repressor; lacI; The lac repressor binds to the lac operator to inhibit transcription in E. coli. This inhibition can be relieved by adding lactose or isopropyl-β-D-thiogalactopyranoside (IPTG).
   3956..4544    -  rep_origin     ori: high-copy-number ColE1/pMB1/pBR322/pUC origin of replication
   4715..5575    -  CDS            AmpR: β-lactamase; bla; confers resistance to ampicillin, carbenicillin, and related antibiotics
   5576..5680    -  promoter       AmpR promoter: bla
