[The description below was written by a language model from this plasmid's Addgene catalogue record and pLannotate feature annotations shown in this document.]
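Description:
Gg 1.8kb rhodopsin DsRed is a fluorescent promoter-reporter plasmid built on a modified pCAGGS backbone, described in the record as a "no basal" DsRed vector, which implies that the reporter has no promoter of its own and depends on whatever regulatory DNA is cloned upstream. Consistent with this, the feature table shows no CAG or other strong eukaryotic promoter ahead of the reporter. The plasmid is about 5.7 kb and is propagated in E. coli through a high-copy ColE1/pUC-type origin, with selection by the β-lactamase (AmpR) gene under its native bla promoter.

The insert is an approximately 1.9 kb fragment of chicken (Gallus gallus) genomic DNA from the rhodopsin (RHO) locus on chromosome 12, cloned between XhoI and EcoRI sites. It is not annotated in the feature table, but it corresponds to the unannotated region at the start of the sequence, just upstream of a residual multiple cloning site. Immediately downstream lies the coding sequence for DsRed2, a mammalian codon-optimized, improved tetrameric red fluorescent protein. This is followed by a short β-globin-derived fragment and the rabbit β-globin polyadenylation signal, which terminates and stabilises the transcript. The remaining elements are backbone remnants with no evident role in the reporter's design: lac promoter/operator and CAP site, small lacI fragments, and an SV40 origin, partial early promoter and poly(A) signal.

Red fluorescence thus reports where and when the chicken rhodopsin cis-regulatory region is active, presumably marking rod photoreceptors. The associated work concerns transcriptome profiling of developing avian photoreceptor subtypes, so labelling of a specific photoreceptor population is the likely use. The record does not state the delivery method.
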