Addgene plasmid #72916: Gg 1.8kb rhodopsin DsRed
Purpose: Rhodopsin promoter from chicken (Gallus gallus) gDNA chr12:19,499,638–19,501,514 in galGal4 driving DsRed
Depositing lab: Joseph Corbo. Depositing organization: Washington University in Saint Louis. Publication: Transcriptome profiling of developing photoreceptor subtypes reveals candidate genes involved in avian photoreceptor diversification. Enright JM, Lawrence KA, Hadzic T, Corbo JC. J Comp Neurol. 2015 Mar 1;523(4):649-68. doi: 10.1002/cne.23702. Epub 2014 Dec 1. PubMed 25349106.
Backbone
  Vector backbone: pCAGGS
  Modifications to backbone: no basal Dsred Hsiau TH, Diaconu C, Myers CA, Lee J, Cepko CL, Corbo JC.2007. The cis-regulatory logic of the mammalian photore-ceptor transcriptional network. PloS One 2:e643.
Growth in bacteria
  Bacterial resistance: Ampicillin, 100 μg/mL
  Growth temperature: 37°C
  Growth strain: DH5alpha
  Copy number: Unknown
Gene/Insert
  Gene/Insert name: chicken rhodopsin
  Species: G. gallus (chicken)
  Insert size (bp): 1880
  Entrez Gene: RHO (a.k.a. CSNBAD1, OPN2, RDP1, RP4, opsin-2)
  Promoter: rhodopsin
  Cloning method: Restriction Enzyme; 5′ cloning site XhoI (not destroyed); 3′ cloning site EcoRI (not destroyed)
  Sequencing primers: 5′ GGACTTAGTACCGGCAGAGG; 3′ TCAGCGTCGGTTTTTGTATG
Terms and licenses: Academic/Nonprofit Terms; Industry Terms: Not Available to Industry
How to cite: Gg 1.8kb rhodopsin DsRed was a gift from Joseph Corbo (Addgene plasmid # 72916 ; http://n2t.net/addgene:72916 ; RRID:Addgene_72916)
