>Addgene plasmid #72916 | Gg 1.8kb rhodopsin DsRed | addgene partial sequence | sequence record 135950 | DsRed1-N 5'-GTACTGGAACTGGGGGGACAG-3'
TTCAGCTTCACGGTGTTGTGGCCCTCGTAGGGGCGGCCCTCGCCCTCGCCCTCGATCTCGAACTCGTGGC
CGTTCACGGTGCCCTCCATGCGCACCTTGAAGCGCATGAACTCGGTGATGACGTTCTCGGAGGAGGCCAT
GGTGGCGACCGGTGGATCCCGGGCCCGCGGTACCGTCGGGAATTCTCAGCGTCGGTTTTTGTATGGGGGA
ATCACCCTGCAGTTGGGCTCGCACCGCTGCCCAGCCTCTGCTGTCGCCCCGCAGAGAAGCAGCTGTAGGG
CGTCCCTTATAAAGTGCCCCCTGCAGTAAGCCCCGGGCATCGGTGTCAGCGCGATTAGGGCTTAGAGAGT
TATTAATCATAATCATCCAGGGGTAATTGGCTTTTCTGGGTGGGTATTAAGGTGACACCTGTTTCTGGCC
CACACTGTCATTGTTGGAGACCACGGTTCATGGTCATACGCAGACAGGAAGCTCTGCACTGCTTGTGTGG
GAGCCCAAACCGGACGGCAGCCCCACCTGCACACAGCGCTCCCTGGCACACTGTGCTGCTGCCCCAGGGC
TGAGCGCCCGCTGCCTGGGCCCAAAGCACTCATTGCCCGCCGCAGCCCGGGCTGGACGCCCACCGCCCCG
TGCCCCACAGGGTGCCCCATCAGCCCATCACAGGCTGCAGCGCCCATCAGTTCAAAATGCCTCAGTTTAC
CCACAGAGGGATATGGGAAATGGGACACGTTACTGCCAGGCCAACGGGCAAAGAGCGTCAGAGAAAGACA
AAGCACACAGGATCCTTCCTGTGGTTGTGCTT
