>Addgene plasmid #72916 | Gg 1.8kb rhodopsin DsRed | addgene partial sequence | sequence record 135951 | pQE-Fwd 5'-CCCGAAAAGTGCCACCTG-3'
CGCTCGAGGGACTTAGTACCGGCAGAGGATGTGTGAGGAGGTGGCATTTGCACACCAACAGCAGGAGGAC
TTTGGTGGCTGTGAAGGCAATAGAGGCCCACCTTTGGTTATGGGAAGCCAGGCTTTCAGTGGTAACAATG
CTTCTGTGAGATGTTCCCCACATAGAGGAAGAGTTTCTCTGCTTGGCCTTCTCTTTGAAGAGAACACAAA
GCTTTCTGCTTTCTCCCTTCGAACTGTTTTGCGTGCACTGAGCTAACCTGCAGGGAACACTGGTAAAAAC
ACGGCAGGAACTGAAGCTGGTTAATTAAGGCCAAGCTGACACAAGCCCTTGCTCATCTCTCAACTGCGAG
CTCCAGGCCTGGCGCATCCCCCTCTGTGCTGTATGGGGCACTCAGGTACCCCTCCTCTGCTCTTGGCTGC
ATTGACGTAGCGAGAAAAGTGATAAACGGAGGATGCAAAAAGGGGAAGAGATGGGGGCAAATAGCTTTGG
AAGCTGAAGGACTGATCACAGTGGTGTGAACTATAAAGAATAACCTTGTCCAGCAAAGAGACCCTTTGTG
GTAGGCTTCACTTTGAAAAGTTAAAACCAGAGAACATCTAACAGCTGCTGGCTAGCATGAAGAATGTTCA
AAACAACACCGGGCACATCAAGCAGGGAGACAGATCTAACGACAGCTTCCCCTGCAGCTCTAATGCCCAT
CTCCATGGAACTCATCACTTTTGCAGGGTTTCAAGGAGACTGAAGATGTCTGTCATCAGAGTAAGAGGTC
AAATGTTGGCTTCAGTTCAGAACT
